>Addgene plasmid #201157 | pRDA_816 | addgene full sequence | sequence record 396590 | Addgene NGS Result
GTCGACGGATCGGGAGATCTCCCGATCCCCTATGGTGCACTCTCAGTACAATCTGCTCTGATGCCGCATA
GTTAAGCCAGTATCTGCTCCCTGCTTGTGTGTTGGAGGTCGCTGAGTAGTGCGCGAGCAAAATTTAAGCT
ACAACAAGGCAAGGCTTGACCGACAATTGCATGAAGAATCTGCTTAGGGTTAGGCGTTTTGCGCTGCTTC
GCGATGTACGGGCCAGATATACGCGTTGACATTGATTATTGACTAGTTATTAATAGTAATCAATTACGGG
GTCATTAGTTCATAGCCCATATATGGAGTTCCGCGTTACATAACTTACGGTAAATGGCCCGCCTGGCTGA
CCGCCCAACGACCCCCGCCCATTGACGTCAATAATGACGTATGTTCCCATAGTAACGCCAATAGGGACTT
TCCATTGACGTCAATGGGTGGAGTATTTACGGTAAACTGCCCACTTGGCAGTACATCAAGTGTATCATAT
GCCAAGTACGCCCCCTATTGACGTCAATGACGGTAAATGGCCCGCCTGGCATTATGCCCAGTACATGACC
TTATGGGACTTTCCTACTTGGCAGTACATCTACGTATTAGTCATCGCTATTACCATGGTGATGCGGTTTT
GGCAGTACATCAATGGGCGTGGATAGCGGTTTGACTCACGGGGATTTCCAAGTCTCCACCCCATTGACGT
CAATGGGAGTTTGTTTTGGCACCAAAATCAACGGGACTTTCCAAAATGTCGTAACAACTCCGCCCCATTG
ACGCAAATGGGCGGTAGGCGTGTACGGTGGGAGGTCTATATAAGCAGCGCGTTTTGCCTGTACTGGGTCT
CTCTGGTTAGACCAGATCTGAGCCTGGGAGCTCTCTGGCTAACTAGGGAACCCACTGCTTAAGCCTCAAT
AAAGCTTGCCTTGAGTGCTTCAAGTAGTGTGTGCCCGTCTGTTGTGTGACTCTGGTAACTAGAGATCCCT
CAGACCCTTTTAGTCAGTGTGGAAAATCTCTAGCAGTGGCGCCCGAACAGGGACTTGAAAGCGAAAGGGA
AACCAGAGGAGCTCTCTCGACGCAGGACTCGGCTTGCTGAAGCGCGCACGGCAAGAGGCGAGGGGCGGCG
ACTGGTGAGTACGCCAAAAATTTTGACTAGCGGAGGCTAGAAGGAGAGAGATGGGTGCGAGAGCGTCAGT
ATTAAGCGGGGGAGAATTAGATCGCGATGGGAAAAAATTCGGTTAAGGCCAGGGGGAAAGAAAAAATATA
AATTAAAACATATAGTATGGGCAAGCAGGGAGCTAGAACGATTCGCAGTTAATCCTGGCCTGTTAGAAAC
ATCAGAAGGCTGTAGACAAATACTGGGACAGCTACAACCATCCCTTCAGACAGGATCAGAAGAACTTAGA
TCATTATATAATACAGTAGCAACCCTCTATTGTGTGCATCAAAGGATAGAGATAAAAGACACCAAGGAAG
CTTTAGACAAGATAGAGGAAGAGCAAAACAAAAGTAAGACCACCGCACAGCAAGCGGCCGCTGATCTTCA
GACCTGGAGGAGGAGATATGAGGGACAATTGGAGAAGTGAATTATATAAATATAAAGTAGTAAAAATTGA
ACCATTAGGAGTAGCACCCACCAAGGCAAAGAGAAGAGTGGTGCAGAGAGAAAAAAGAGCAGTGGGAATA
GGAGCTTTGTTCCTTGGGTTCTTGGGAGCAGCAGGAAGCACTATGGGCGCAGCGTCAATGACGCTGACGG
TACAGGCCAGACAATTATTGTCTGGTATAGTGCAGCAGCAGAACAATTTGCTGAGGGCTATTGAGGCGCA
ACAGCATCTGTTGCAACTCACAGTCTGGGGCATCAAGCAGCTCCAGGCAAGAATCCTGGCTGTGGAAAGA
TACCTAAAGGATCAACAGCTCCTGGGGATTTGGGGTTGCTCTGGAAAACTCATTTGCACCACTGCTGTGC
CTTGGAATGCTAGTTGGAGTAATAAATCTCTGGAACAGATTTGGAATCACACGACCTGGATGGAGTGGGA
CAGAGAAATTAACAATTACACAAGCTTAATACACTCCTTAATTGAAGAATCGCAAAACCAGCAAGAAAAG
AATGAACAAGAATTATTGGAATTAGATAAATGGGCAAGTTTGTGGAATTGGTTTAACATAACAAATTGGC
TGTGGTATATAAAATTATTCATAATGATAGTAGGAGGCTTGGTAGGTTTAAGAATAGTTTTTGCTGTACT
TTCTATAGTGAATAGAGTTAGGCAGGGATATTCACCATTATCGTTTCAGACCCACCTCCCAACCCCGAGG
GGACCCGACAGGCCCGAAGGAATAGAAGAAGAAGGTGGAGAGAGAGACAGAGACAGATCCATTCGATTAG
TGAACGGATCGGCACTGCGTGCGCCAATTCTGCAGACAAATGGCAGTATTCATCCACAATTTTAAAAGAA
AAGGGGGGATTGGGGGGTACAGTGCAGGGGAAAGAATAGTAGACATAATAGCAACAGACATACAAACTAA
AGAATTACAAAAACAAATTACAAAAATTCAAAATTTTCGGGTTTATTACAGGGACAGCAGAGATCCAGTT
TGGTTAATTAAGGTACCGGGCAGAGGTCTCGCTTTTTTCGAGACAACACGGGCAGAGCGCACATCGCCCA
CAGTCCCCGAGAAGTTGGGGGGAGGGGTCGGCAATTGAACGGGTGCCTAGAGAAGGTGGCGCGGGGTAAA
CTGGGAAAGTGATGTCGTGTACTGGCTCCGCCTTTTTCCCGAGGGTGGGGGAGAACCGTATATAAGTGCA
GTAGTCGCCGTGAACGTTCTTTTTCGCAACGGGTTTGCCGCCAGAACACAGAGGAGCCACCATGGCCAAA
CGGACAGCCGACGGAAGCGAGTTCGAGTCACCAAAGAAGAAGCGGAAAGTCGGCACCAGCAGCAGACTGG
AGGAGGAGCTGAGAAGAAGGCTGACCGAGCCACCAAGTGGAGGGTCTCCTGCCTCCAGACTCGAGGAAGA
GCTCAGAAGGAGACTCACCGAAGGGTCCCCAACATCTACTGAAGAATCTAGGCTCGAAGAGGAACTCAGG
AGGAGGCTCACAGAAGGCGGACCTTCCTCAGGAGCCCCTTCACGGCTGGAAGAAGAACTGCGGAGGCGCC
TCACTGAGCCATCTTCCACAGGGGGACCAGCCAGTCGCCTCGAAGAAGAGCTCAGGCGGAGACTGACAGA
GGGAGGGCCGAGCTCTGGCGCACCCGGCAGCACACAGTTCGAGGGCTTTACCAACCTGTATCAGGTGAGC
AAGACACTGCGGTTTGAGCTGATCCCACAGGGCAAGACCCTGAAGCACATCCAGGAGCAGGGCTTCATCG
AGGAGGACAAGGCCCGCAATGATCACTACAAGGAGCTGAAGCCCATCATCGATCGGATCTACAAGACCTA
TGCCGACCAGTGCCTGCAGCTGGTGCAGCTGGATTGGGAGAACCTGAGCGCCGCCATCGACTCCTATAGA
AAGGAGAAAACCGAGGAGACAAGGAACGCCCTGATCGAGGAGCAGGCCACATATCGCAATGCCATCCACG
ACTACTTCATCGGCCGGACAGACAACCTGACCGATGCCATCAATAAGAGACACGCCGAGATCTACAAGGG
CCTGTTCAAGGCCGAGCTGTTTAATGGCAAGGTGCTGAAGCAGCTGGGCACCGTGACCACAACCGAGCAC
GAGAACGCCCTGCTGCGGAGCTTCGACAAGTTTACAACCTACTTCTCCGGCTTTTATCGGAACAGGAAGA
ACGTGTTCAGCGCCGAGGATATCAGCACAGCCATCCCACACCGCATCGTGCAGGACAACTTCCCCAAGTT
TAAGGAGAATTGTCACATCTTCACACGCCTGATCACCGCCGTGCCCAGCCTGCGGGAGCACTTTGAGAAC
GTGAAGAAGGCCATCGGCATCTTCGTGAGCACCTCCATCGAGGAGGTGTTTTCCTTCCCTTTTTATAACC
AGCTGCTGACACAGACCCAGATCGACCTGTATAACCAGCTGCTGGGAGGAATCTCTCGGGAGGCAGGCAC
CGAGAAGATCAAGGGCCTGAACGAGGTGCTGAATCTGGCCATCCAGAAGAATGATGAGACAGCCCACATC
ATCGCCTCCCTGCCACACAGATTCATCCCCCTGTTTAAGCAGATCCTGTCCGATAGGAACACCCTGTCTT
TCATCCTGGAGGAGTTTAAGAGCGACGAGGAAGTGATCCAGTCCTTCTGCAAGTACAAGACACTGCTGAG
AAACGAGAACGTGCTGGAGACAGCCGAGGCCCTGTTTAACGAGCTGAACAGCATCGACCTGACACACATC
TTCATCAGCCACAAGAAGCTGGAGACAATCAGCAGCGCCCTGTGCGACCACTGGGATACACTGAGGAATG
CCCTGTATGAGCGGAGAATCTCCGAGCTGACAGGCAAGATCACCAAGTCTGCCAAGGAGAAGGTGCAGCG
CAGCCTGAAGCACGAGGATATCAACCTGCAGGAGATCATCTCTGCCGCAGGCAAGGAGCTGAGCGAGGCC
TTCAAGCAGAAAACCAGCGAGATCCTGTCCCACGCACACGCCGCCCTGGATCAGCCACTGCCTACAACCC
TGAAGAAGCAGGAGGAGAAGGAGATCCTGAAGTCTCAGCTGGACAGCCTGCTGGGCCTGTACCACCTGCT
GGACTGGTTTGCCGTGGATGAGTCCAACGAGGTGGACCCCGAGTTCTCTGCCCGGCTGACCGGCATCAAG
CTGGAGATGGAGCCTTCTCTGAGCTTCTACAACAAGGCCAGAAATTATGCCACCAAGAAGCCCTACTCCG
TGGAGAAGTTCAAGCTGAACTTTCAGATGCCTACACTGGCCCGCGGCTGGGACGTGAATCGGGAGAAGAA
CAATGGCGCCATCCTGTTTGTGAAGAACGGCCTGTACTATCTGGGCATCATGCCAAAGCAGAAGGGCAGG
TATAAGGCCCTGAGCTTCGAGCCCACAGAGAAAACCAGCGAGGGCTTTGATAAGATGTACTATGACTACT
TCCCTGATGCCGCCAAGATGATCCCAAAGTGCAGCACCCAGCTGAAGGCCGTGACAGCCCACTTTCAGAC
CCACACAACCCCCATCCTGCTGTCCAACAATTTCATCGAGCCTCTGGAGATCACAAAGGAGATCTACGAC
CTGAACAATCCTGAGAAGGAGCCAAAGAAGTTTCAGACAGCCTACGCCAAGAAAACCGGCGACCAGAAGG
GCTACAGAGAGGCCCTGTGCAAGTGGATCGACTTCACAAGGGATTTTCTGTCCAAGTATACCAAGACAAC
CTCTATCGATCTGTCTAGCCTGCGGCCATCCTCTCAGTATAAGGACCTGGGCGAGTACTATGCCGAGCTG
AATCCCCTGCTGTACCACATCAGCTTCCAGAGAATCGCCGAGAAGGAGATCATGGATGCCGTGGAGACAG
GCAAGCTGTACCTGTTCCAGATCTATAACAAGGACTTTGCCAAGGGCCACCACGGCAAGCCTAATCTGCA
CACACTGTATTGGACCGGCCTGTTTTCTCCAGAGAACCTGGCCAAGACAAGCATCAAGCTGAATGGCCAG
GCCGAGCTGTTCTACCGCCCTAAGTCCAGGATGAAGAGGATGGCACACCGGCTGGGAGAGAAGATGCTGA
ACAAGAAGCTGAAGGATCAGAAAACCCCAATCCCCGACACCCTGTACCAGGAGCTGTACGACTATGTGAA
TCACAGACTGTCCCACGACCTGTCTGATGAGGCCAGGGCCCTGCTGCCCAACGTGATCACCAAGGAGGTG
TCTCACGAGATCATCAAGGATAGGCGCTTTACCAGCGACAAGTTCTTTTTCCACGTGCCTATCACACTGA
ACTATCAGGCCGCCAATTCCCCATCTAAGTTCAACCAGAGGGTGAATGCCTACCTGAAGGAGCACCCCGA
GACACCTATCATCGGCATCGCCCGGGGCGAGAGAAACCTGATCTATATCACAGTGATCGACTCCACCGGC
AAGATCCTGGAGCAGCGGAGCCTGAACACCATCCAGCAGTTTGATTACCAGAAGAAGCTGGACAACAGGG
AGAAGGAGAGGGTGGCAGCAAGGCAGGCCTGGTCTGTGGTGGGCACAATCAAGGATCTGAAGCAGGGCTA
TCTGAGCCAGGTCATCCACGAGATCGTGGACCTGATGATCCACTACCAGGCCGTGGTGGTGCTGGAGAAC
CTGAATTTCGGCTTTAAGAGCAAGAGGACCGGCATCGCCGAGAAGGCCGTGTACCAGCAGTTCGAGAAGA
TGCTGATCGATAAGCTGAATTGCCTGGTGCTGAAGGACTATCCAGCAGAGAAAGTGGGAGGCGTGCTGAA
CCCATACCAGCTGACAGACCAGTTCACCTCCTTTGCCAAGATGGGCACCCAGTCTGGCTTCCTGTTTTAC
GTGCCTGCCCCATATACATCTAAGATCGATCCCCTGACCGGCTTCGTGGACCCCTTCGTGTGGAAAACCA
TCAAGAATCACGAGAGCCGCAAGCACTTCCTGGAGGGCTTCGACTTTCTGCACTACGACGTGAAAACCGG
CGACTTCATCCTGCACTTTAAGATGAACAGAAATCTGTCCTTCCAGAGGGGCCTGCCCGGCTTTATGCCT
GCATGGGATATCGTGTTCGAGAAGAACGAGACACAGTTTGACGCCAAGGGCACCCCTTTCATCGCCGGCA
AGAGAATCGTGCCAGTGATCGAGAATCACAGATTCACCGGCAGATACCGGGACCTGTATCCTGCCAACGA
GCTGATCGCCCTGCTGGAGGAGAAGGGCATCGTGTTCAGGGATGGCTCCAACATCCTGCCAAAGCTGCTG
GAGAATGACGATTCTCACGCCATCGACACCATGGTGGCCCTGATCCGCAGCGTGCTGCAGATGCGGAACT
CCAATGCCGCCACAGGCGAGGACTATATCAACAGCCCCGTGCGCGATCTGAATGGCGTGTGCTTCGACTC
CCGGTTTCAGAACCCAGAGTGGCCCATGGACGCCGATGCCAATGGCGCCTACCACATCGCCCTGAAGGGC
CAGCTGCTGCTGAATCACCTGAAGGAGAGCAAGGATCTGAAGCTGCAGAACGGCATCTCCAATCAGGACT
GGCTGGCCTACATCCAGGAGCTGCGCAACGGGTCCGGGAGCGGCGGGAGCGGAGGGAGCGACGCATTGGA
CGATTTTGATCTGGATATGCTGGGAAGTGACGCCCTCGATGATTTTGACCTTGACATGCTTGGTTCGGAT
GCCCTTGATGACTTTGACCTCGACATGCTCGGCAGTGACGCCCTTGATGATTTCGACCTGGACATGCTGA
GCGGAGGCTCCAAAAGGCCGGCGGCCACGAAAAAGGCCGGCCAGGCAAAAAAGAAAAAGGGAAGCGAGGG
CAGAGGAAGCCTTCTAACATGCGGTGACGTGGAGGAGAATCCCGGCCCTTCCGGGATGGCCAAGCCTTTG
TCTCAAGAAGAATCCACCCTCATTGAAAGAGCAACGGCTACAATCAACAGCATCCCCATCTCTGAGGACT
ACAGCGTCGCCAGCGCAGCTCTCTCTAGCGACGGCCGCATCTTCACTGGTGTCAATGTATATCATTTTAC
TGGGGGACCTTGTGCAGAACTCGTGGTGCTGGGCACTGCTGCTGCTGCGGCAGCTGGCAACCTGACTTGT
ATCGTCGCGATCGGAAATGAGAACAGGGGCATCTTGAGCCCCTGCGGACGGTGCCGACAGGTGCTTCTCG
ATCTGCATCCTGGGATCAAAGCCATAGTGAAGGACAGTGATGGACAGCCGACGGCAGTTGGGATTCGTGA
ATTGCTGCCCTCTGGTTATGTGTGGGAGGGCTAATAAATTCGAAAATCAACCTCTGGATTACAAAATTTG
TGAAAGATTGACTGGTATTCTTAACTATGTTGCTCCTTTTACGCTATGTGGATACGCTGCTTTAATGCCT
TTGTATCATGCTATTGCTTCCCGTATGGCTTTCATTTTCTCCTCCTTGTATAAATCCTGGTTGCTGTCTC
TTTATGAGGAGTTGTGGCCCGTTGTCAGGCAACGTGGCGTGGTGTGCACTGTGTTTGCTGACGCAACCCC
CACTGGTTGGGGCATTGCCACCACCTGTCAGCTCCTTTCCGGGACTTTCGCTTTCCCCCTCCCTATTGCC
ACGGCGGAACTCATCGCCGCCTGCCTTGCCCGCTGCTGGACAGGGGCTCGGCTGTTGGGCACTGACAATT
CCGTGGTGTTGTCGGGGAAATCATCGTCCTTTCCTTGGCTGCTCGCCTGTGTTGCCACCTGGATTCTGCG
CGGGACGTCCTTCTGCTACGTCCCTTCGGCCCTCAATCCAGCGGACCTTCCTTCCCGCGGCCTGCTGCCG
GCTCTGCGGCCTCTTCCGCGTCCTCGCCTTCGCCCTCAGACGAGTCGGATCTCCCTTTGGGCCGCCTCCC
CGCGTCGACTTTAAGACCAATGACTTACAAGGCAGCTGTAGATCTTAGCCACTTTTTAAAAGAAAAGGGG
GGACTGGAAGGGCTAATTCACTCCCAACGAAGATAAGATCTGCTTTTTGCTTGTACTGGGTCTCTCTGGT
TAGACCAGATCTGAGCCTGGGAGCTCTCTGGCTAACTAGGGAACCCACTGCTTAAGCCTCAATAAAGCTT
GCCTTGAGTGCTTCAAGTAGTGTGTGCCCGTCTGTTGTGTGACTCTGGTAACTAGAGATCCCTCAGACCC
TTTTAGTCAGTGTGGAAAATCTCTAGCAGGGCCCGTTTAAACCCGCTGATCAGCCTCGACTGTGCCTTCT
AGTTGCCAGCCATCTGTTGTTTGCCCCTCCCCCGTGCCTTCCTTGACCCTGGAAGGTGCCACTCCCACTG
TCCTTTCCTAATAAAATGAGGAAATTGCATCGCATTGTCTGAGTAGGTGTCATTCTATTCTGGGGGGTGG
GGTGGGGCAGGACAGCAAGGGGGAGGATTGGGAAGATAATAGCAGGCATGCTGGGGATGCGGTGGGCTCT
ATGGCTTCTGAGGCGGAAAGAACCAGCTGGGGCTCTAGGGGGTATCCCC
[124 nt withheld, positions 9080-9203]
C
[91 nt withheld, positions 9205-9295]
A
[49 nt withheld, positions 9297-9345]
CCTTTGACGTTGGAGTCCACGTTCTTT
[37 nt withheld, positions 9373-9409]
ACCCTATCTCGGTCTATTCTTTTGATTTATAAGGGATTTTGCCGATTTCGGCCTATTGGTTAAAAAATGA
GCTGATTTAACAAAAATTTAACGCGAATTAATTCTGTGGAATGTGTGTCAGTTAGGGTGTGGAAAGTCCC
CAGGCTCCCCAGCAGGCAGAAGTATGCAAAGCATGCATCTCAATTAGTCAGCAACCAGGTGTGGAAAGTC
CCCAGGCTCCCCAGCAGGCAGAAGTATGCAAAGCATGCATCTCAATTAGTCAGCAACCATAGTCCCGCCC
CTAACTCCGCCCATCCCGCCCCTAACTCCGCCCAGTTCCGCCCATTCTCCGCCCCATGGCTGACTAATTT
TTTTTATTTATGCAGAGGCCGAGGCCGCCTCTGCCTCTGAGCTATTCCAGAAGTAGTGAGGAGGCTTTTT
TGGAGGCCTAGGCTTTTGCAAAAAGCTCCCGGGAGCTTGTATATCCATTTTCGGATCTGATCAGCACGTG
TTGACAATTAATCATCGGCATAGTATATCGGCATAGTATAATACGACAAGGTGAGGAACTAAACCATGGC
CAAGTTGACCAGTGCCGTTCCGGTGCTCACCGCGCGCGACGTCGCCGGAGCGGTCGAGTTCTGGACCGAC
CGGCTCGGGTTCTCCCGGGACTTCGTGGAGGACGACTTCGCCGGTGTGGTCCGGGACGACGTGACCCTGT
TCATCAGCGCGGTCCAGGACCAGGTGGTGCCGGACAACACCCTGGCCTGGGTGTGGGTGCGCGGCCTGGA
CGAGCTGTACGCCGAGTGGTCGGAGGTCGTGTCCACGAACTTCCGGGACGCCTCCGGGCCGGCCATGACC
GAGATCGGCGAGCAGCCGTGGGGGCGGGAGTTCGCCCTGCGCGACCCGGCCGGCAACTGCGTGCACTTCG
TGGCCGAGGAGCAGGACTGACACGTGCTACGAGATTTCGATTCCACCGCCGCCTTCTATGAAAGGTTGGG
CTTCGGAATCGTTTTCCGGGACGCCGGCTGGATGATCCTCCAGCGCGGGGATCTCATGCTGGAGTTCTTC
GCCCACCCCAACTTGTTTATTGCAGCTTATAATGGTTACAAATAAAGCAATAGCATCACAAATTTCACAA
ATAAAGCATTTTTTTCACTGCATTCTAGTTGTGGTTTGTCCAAACTCATCAATGTATCTTATCATGTCTG
TATACCGTCGACCTCTAGCTAGAGCTTGGCGTAATCATGGTCATAGCTGTTTCCTGTGTGAAATTGTTAT
CCGCTCACAATTCCACACAACATACGAGCCGGAAGCATAAAGTGTAAAGCCTGGGGTGCCTAATGAGTGA
GCTAACTCACATTAATTGCGTTGCGCTCACTGCCCGCTTTCCAGTCGGGAAACCTGTCGTGCCAGCTGCA
TTAATGAATCGGCCAACGCGCGGGGAGAGGCGGTTTGCGTATTGGGCGCTCTTCCGCTTCCTCGCTCACT
GACTCGCTGCGCTCGGTCGTTCGGCTGCGGCGAGCGGTATCAGCTCACTCAAAGGCGGTAATACGGTTAT
CCACAGAATCAGGGGATAACGCAGGAAAGAACATGTGAGCAAAAGGCCAGCAAAAGGCCAGGAACCGTAA
AAAGGCCGCGTTGCTGGCGTTTTTCCATAGGCTCCGCCCCCCTGACGAGCATCACAAAAATCGACGCTCA
AGTCAGAGGTGGCGAAACCCGACAGGACTATAAAGATACCAGGCGTTTCCCCCTGGAAGCTCCCTCGTGC
GCTCTCCTGTTCCGACCCTGCCGCTTACCGGATACCTGTCCGCCTTTCTCCCTTCGGGAAGCGTGGCGCT
TTCTCATAGCTCACGCTGTAGGTATCTCAGTTCGGTGTAGGTCGTTCGCTCCAAGCTGGGCTGTGTGCAC
GAACCCCCCGTTCAGCCCGACCGCTGCGCCTTATCCGGTAACTATCGTCTTGAGTCCAACCCGGTAAGAC
ACGACTTATCGCCACTGGCAGCAGCCACTGGTAACAGGATTAGCAGAGCGAGGTATGTAGGCGGTGCTAC
AGAGTTCTTGAAGTGGTGGCCTAACTACGGCTACACTAGAAGAACAGTATTTGGTATCTGCGCTCTGCTG
AAGCCAGTTACCTTCGGAAAAAGAGTTGGTAGCTCTTGATCCGGCAAACAAACCACCGCTGGTAGCGGTG
GTTTTTTTGTTTGCAAGCAGCAGATTACGCGCAGAAAAAAAGGATCTCAAGAAGATCCTTTGATCTTTTC
TACGGGGTCTGACGCTCAGTGGAACGAAAACTCACGTTAAGGGATTTTGGTCATGAGATTATCAAAAAGG
ATCTTCACCTAGATCCTTTTAAATTAAAAATGAAGTTTTAAATCAATCTAAAGTATATATGAGTAAACTT
GGTCTGACAGTTACCAATGCTTAATCAGTGAGGCACCTATCTCAGCGATCTGTCTATTTCGTTCATCCAT
AGTTGCCTGACTCCCCGTCGTGTAGATAACTACGATACGGGAGGGCTTACCATCTGGCCCCAGTGCTGCA
ATGATACCGCGAGACCCACGCTCACCGGCTCCAGATTTATCAGCAATAAACCAGCCAGCCGGAAGGGCCG
AGCGCAGAAGTGGTCCTGCAACTTTATCCGCCTCCATCCAGTCTATTAATTGTTGCCGGGAAGCTAGAGT
AAGTAGTTCGCCAGTTAATAGTTTGCGCAACGTTGTTGCCATTGCTACAGGCATCGTGGTGTCACGCTCG
TCGTTTGGTATGGCTTCATTCAGCTCCGGTTCCCAACGATCAAGGCGAGTTACATGATCCCCCATGTTGT
GCAAAAAAGCGGTTAGCTCCTTCGGTCCTCCGATCGTTGTCAGAAGTAAGTTGGCCGCAGTGTTATCACT
CATGGTTATGGCAGCACTGCATAATTCTCTTACTGTCATGCCATCCGTAAGATGCTTTTCTGTGACTGGT
GAGTACTCAACCAAGTCATTCTGAGAATAGTGTATGCGGCGACCGAGTTGCTCTTGCCCGGCGTCAATAC
GGGATAATACCGCGCCACATAGCAGAACTTTAAAAGTGCTCATCATTGGAAAACGTTCTTCGGGGCGAAA
ACTCTCAAGGATCTTACCGCTGTTGAGATCCAGTTCGATGTAACCCACTCGTGCACCCAACTGATCTTCA
GCATCTTTTACTTTCACCAGCGTTTCTGGGTGAGCAAAAACAGGAAGGCAAAATGCCGCAAAAAAGGGAA
TAAGGGCGACACGGAAATGTTGAATACTCATACTCTTCCTTTTTCAATATTATTGAAGCATTTATCAGGG
TTATTGTCTCATGAGCGGATACATATTTGAATGTATTTAGAAAAATAAACAAATAGGGGTTCCGCGCACA
TTTCCCCGAAAAGTGCCACCTGAC
Features (pLannotate 1.2.2; 31 found; start..end, strand, type, name):
     31..83      -  misc_feature   bom (fragment): basis of mobility region from pBR322
    238..617     +  enhancer       CMV enhancer: human cytomegalovirus immediate early enhancer
    618..817     +  promoter       CMV promoter: human cytomegalovirus (CMV) immediate early promoter
    835..1015    +  LTR            5' LTR (truncated): truncated 5' long terminal repeat (LTR) from HIV-1
   1062..1187    +  misc_feature   HIV-1 Ψ: packaging signal of human immunodeficiency virus type 1
   1171..1534    +  CDS            HIV-1 gag (fragment): gag protein from human immunodeficiency virus 1; gag
   1680..1913    +  misc_feature   RRE: The Rev response element (RRE) of HIV-1 allows for Rev-dependent mRNA export from the nucleus to the cytoplasm.
   2290..2390    +  CDS            Rev (fragment): human immunodeficiency virus 1 (HIV-1) Rev protein; rev; enhances nuclear export of unspliced and incompletely spliced viral mRNAs
   2440..2557    +  misc_feature   cPPT/CTS: central polypurine tract and central termination sequence of HIV-1
   2640..2851    +  promoter       EF-1α core promoter: core promoter for human elongation factor EF-1α
   3252..7169    +  CDS            AsCpf1: CRISPR-associated protein from Acidaminococcus sp. BV3L6 (Zetsche et al., 2015)
   7362..7409    +  CDS            nucleoplasmin NLS: bipartite nuclear localization signal from nucleoplasmin
   7476..7874    +  CDS            BSD: blasticidin S deaminase; Aspergillus terreus BSD; confers resistance to blasticidin
   7885..8473    +  misc_feature   WPRE: woodchuck hepatitis virus posttranscriptional regulatory element
   8469..8612    +  CDS            nef (fragment): NEF_HV1LA - Experimental evidence at protein level: Swiss-Prot protein existence level 1. Extracellular Nef protein targets CD4(+) T-lymphocytes for apoptosis by interacting with CXCR4 surface receptors. From Human immunodeficiency virus type 1 group M subtype B (isolate Lai) (HIV-1).
   8598..8778    +  LTR            5' LTR (truncated): truncated 5' long terminal repeat (LTR) from HIV-1
   8810..8921    +  polyA_signal   bGH poly(A) signal: bovine growth hormone polyadenylation signal
   9038..9059    +  promoter       SV40 promoter (fragment): SV40 enhancer and early promoter
   9080..9508    +  rep_origin     f1 ori (sequence partly withheld): f1 bacteriophage origin of replication; arrow indicates direction of (+) strand synthesis
   9522..9851    +  promoter       SV40 promoter: SV40 enhancer and early promoter
   9899..9946    +  promoter       EM7 promoter: synthetic bacterial promoter&nbsp
   9965..10339   +  CDS            BleoR: antibiotic-binding protein; Sh ble from Streptoalloteichus hindustanus; confers resistance to bleomycin, phleomycin, and Zeocin™
  10349..10474   +  CDS            ble (fragment): BLE_KLEPN - Experimental evidence at protein level: Swiss-Prot protein existence level 1. Binding protein with a strong affinity to the bleomycin family of antibiotics. Binds to CL990; an antimitotic-antibiotic compound. From Klebsiella pneumoniae.
  10469..10590   +  polyA_signal   SV40 poly(A) signal: SV40 polyadenylation signal
  10661..10683   -  protein_bind   lac operator (fragment): The lac repressor binds to the lac operator to inhibit transcription in E. coli. This inhibition can be relieved by adding lactose or isopropyl-β-D-thiogalactopyranoside (IPTG). lac repressor encoded by lacI
  10687..10717   -  promoter       lac promoter: promoter for the E. coli lac operon
  10732..10753   -  protein_bind   CAP binding site: CAP binding activates transcription in the presence of cAMP. E. coli catabolite activator protein
  10766..10858   -  CDS            lacI (fragment): lac repressor; lacI; The lac repressor binds to the lac operator to inhibit transcription in E. coli. This inhibition can be relieved by adding lactose or isopropyl-β-D-thiogalactopyranoside (IPTG).
  11041..11629   -  rep_origin     ori: high-copy-number ColE1/pMB1/pBR322/pUC origin of replication
  11800..12660   -  CDS            AmpR: β-lactamase; bla; confers resistance to ampicillin, carbenicillin, and related antibiotics
  12661..12765   -  promoter       AmpR promoter: bla
