[The description below was written by a language model from this plasmid's Addgene catalogue record and pLannotate feature annotations shown in this document.]
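Description:
pRDA_816 is a 12.8 kb lentiviral CRISPR-activation vector that delivers a nuclease-inactive, activator-fused Cas12a into mammalian cells. It is propagated in E. coli through a high-copy ColE1/pUC-type origin with ampicillin selection (AmpR under its native bla promoter). The backbone also carries an f1 origin and an SV40/EM7-driven bleomycin/Zeocin resistance cassette outside the viral region. The transfer cassette has a third-generation layout. A CMV enhancer/promoter replaces the U3 region upstream of a truncated HIV-1 5' LTR to drive genomic RNA production in packaging cells. This is followed by the Ψ packaging signal with a gag fragment, the Rev response element for Rev-dependent nuclear export, and the cPPT/CTS. A WPRE, a truncated 3' LTR and a bGH polyadenylation signal close the viral unit.

The payload is expressed from the EFS (EF-1α core) promoter. It encodes enhanced Acidaminococcus Cas12a (EnAsCas12a) carrying the D908A mutation, which disables the DNase domain so that the protein binds crRNA-specified DNA targets without cutting them. According to the catalogue entry, five tandem ALFA tags sit at the N-terminus and a VP64 transcriptional activation domain plus an NLS at the C-terminus. The feature table annotates the AsCpf1 coding region and a nucleoplasmin NLS, but does not call the ALFA tags or VP64. Blasticidin S deaminase lies immediately downstream of the NLS with no separate annotated promoter, so it is presumably co-expressed with the Cas12a fusion, although the linking element is not stated. It allows blasticidin selection of transduced cells. No guide RNA cassette is annotated, so crRNAs would be supplied separately. The construct is intended for Cas12a-based CRISPRa, including multiplexed transcriptional activation screens.
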