Addgene plasmid #201157: pRDA_816
Purpose: EnAsCas12a with a deactivated DNAse domain (D908A), N' 5x tandem ALFA-tags and C' VP64 and NLS for CRISPRa
Depositing lab: John Doench. Depositing organization: Broad Institute. Publication: Optimization of Cas12a for multiplexed genome-scale transcriptional activation. Griffith AL, Zheng F, McGee AV, Miller NW, Szegletes ZM, Reint G, Gademann F, Nwolah I, Hegde M, Liu YV, Goodale A, Doench JG. Cell Genom. 2023 Sep 1;3(9):100387. doi: 10.1016/j.xgen.2023.100387. eCollection 2023 Sep 13. PubMed 37719144.
Backbone
  Vector backbone: pRDA_816
  Total vector size (bp): 12793
  Vector type: Lentiviral, CRISPR
  Selectable markers: Blasticidin
Growth in bacteria
  Bacterial resistance: Ampicillin, 100 μg/mL
  Growth temperature: 37°C
  Growth strain: NEB Stable
  Copy number: Unknown
Gene/Insert
  Gene/Insert name: 5x-ALFA tag-dEnAsCas12a-VP64 (alt name: 5x-tag-dCas12a-VP64)
  Species: Enhanced Acidaminococcus
  Insert size (bp): 4098
  Mutation: D908A
  Promoter: EFS
  Cloning method: Unknown
  Sequencing primers: 5′ n/a; 3′ n/a
Terms and licenses: Academic/Nonprofit Terms; Industry Terms: Not Available to Industry
Depositor comments: Please visit https://www.biorxiv.org/content/10.1101/2023.02.09.527918v1 for bioRxiv preprint.
How to cite: pRDA_816 was a gift from John Doench (Addgene plasmid # 201157 ; http://n2t.net/addgene:201157 ; RRID:Addgene_201157)
